>Addgene plasmid #220487 | pET28_Human_SAT1_Cterm_His | addgene full sequence | sequence record 434041 | Addgene NGS Result
CTGCTCCCGGCATCCGCTTACAGACAAGCTGTGACCGTCTCCGGGAGCTGCATGTGTCAGAGGTTTTCAC
CGTCATCACCGAAACGCGCGAGGCAGCTGCGGTAAAGCTCATCAGCGTGGTCGTGAAGCGATTCACAGAT
GTCTGCCTGTTCATCCGCGTCCAGCTCGTTGAGTTTCTCCAGAAGCGTTAATGTCTGGCTTCTGATAAAG
CGGGCCATGTTAAGGGCGGTTTTTTCCTGTTTGGTCACTGATGCCTCCGTGTAAGGGGGATTTCTGTTCA
TGGGGGTAATGATACCGATGAAACGAGAGAGGATGCTCACGATACGGGTTACTGATGATGAACATGCCCG
GTTACTGGAACGTTGTGAGGGTAAACAACTGGCGGTATGGATGCGGCGGGACCAGAGAAAAATCACTCAG
GGTCAATGCCAGCGCTTCGTTAATACAGATGTAGGTGTTCCACAGGGTAGCCAGCAGCATCCTGCGATGC
AGATCCGGAACATAATGGTGCAGGGCGCTGACTTCCGCGTTTCCAGACTTTACGAAACACGGAAACCGAA
GACCATTCATGTTGTTGCTCAGGTCGCAGACGTTTTGCAGCAGCAGTCGCTTCACGTTCGCTCGCGTATC
GGTGATTCATTCTGCTAACCAGTAAGGCAACCCCGCCAGCCTAGCCGGGTCCTCAACGACAGGAGCACGA
TCATGCGCACCCGTGGGGCCGCCATGCCGGCGATAATGGCCTGCTTCTCGCCGAAACGTTTGGTGGCGGG
ACCAGTGACGAAGGCTTGAGCGAGGGCGTGCAAGATTCCGAATACCGCAAGCGACAGGCCGATCATCGTC
GCGCTCCAGCGAAAGCGGTCCTCGCCGAAAATGACCCAGAGCGCTGCCGGCACCTGTCCTACGAGTTGCA
TGATAAAGAAGACAGTCATAAGTGCGGCGACGATAGTCATGCCCCGCGCCCACCGGAAGGAGCTGACTGG
GTTGAAGGCTCTCAAGGGCATCGGTCGAGATCCCGGTGCCTAATGAGTGAGCTAACTTACATTAATTGCG
TTGCGCTCACTGCCCGCTTTCCAGTCGGGAAACCTGTCGTGCCAGCTGCATTAATGAATCGGCCAACGCG
CGGGGAGAGGCGGTTTGCGTATTGGGCGCCAGGGTGGTTTTTCTTTTCACCAGTGAGACGGGCAACAGCT
GATTGCCCTTCACCGCCTGGCCCTGAGAGAGTTGCAGCAAGCGGTCCACGCTGGTTTGCCCCAGCAGGCG
AAAATCCTGTTTGATGGTGGTTAACGGCGGGATATAACATGAGCTGTCTTCGGTATCGTCGTATCCCACT
ACCGAGATATCCGCACCAACGCGCAGCCCGGACTCGGTAATGGCGCGCATTGCGCCCAGCGCCATCTGAT
CGTTGGCAACCAGCATCGCAGTGGGAACGATGCCCTCATTCAGCATTTGCATGGTTTGTTGAAAACCGGA
CATGGCACTCCAGTCGCCTTCCCGTTCCGCTATCGGCTGAATTTGATTGCGAGTGAGATATTTATGCCAG
CCAGCCAGACGCAGACGCGCCGAGACAGAACTTAATGGGCCCGCTAACAGCGCGATTTGCTGGTGACCCA
ATGCGACCAGATGCTCCACGCCCAGTCGCGTACCGTCTTCATGGGAGAAAATAATACTGTTGATGGGTGT
CTGGTCAGAGACATCAAGAAATAACGCCGGAACATTAGTGCAGGCAGCTTCCACAGCAATGGCATCCTGG
TCATCCAGCGGATAGTTAATGATCAGCCCACTGACGCGTTGCGCGAGAAGATTGTGCACCGCCGCTTTAC
AGGCTTCGACGCCGCTTCGTTCTACCATCGACACCACCACGCTGGCACCCAGTTGATCGGCGCGAGATTT
AATCGCCGCGACAATTTGCGACGGCGCGTGCAGGGCCAGACTGGAGGTGGCAACGCCAATCAGCAACGAC
TGTTTGCCCGCCAGTTGTTGTGCCACGCGGTTGGGAATGTAATTCAGCTCCGCCATCGCCGCTTCCACTT
TTTCCCGCGTTTTCGCAGAAACGTGGCTGGCCTGGTTCACCACGCGGGAAACGGTCTGATAAGAGACACC
GGCATACTCTGCGACATCGTATAACGTTACTGGTTTCACATTCACCACCCTGAATTGACTCTCTTCCGGG
CGCTATCATGCCATACCGCGAAAGGTTTTGCGCCATTCGATGGTGTCCGGGATCTCGACGCTCTCCCTTA
TGCGACTCCTGCATTAGGAAGCAGCCCAGTAGTAGGTTGAGGCCGTTGAGCACCGCCGCCGCAAGGAATG
GTGCATGCAAGGAGATGGCGCCCAACAGTCCCCCGGCCACGGGGCCTGCCACCATACCCACGCCGAAACA
AGCGCTCATGAGCCCGAAGTGGCGAGCCCGATCTTCCCCATCGGTGATGTCGGCGATATAGGCGCCAGCA
ACCGCACCTGTGGCGCCGGTGATGCCGGCCACGATGCGTCCGGCGTAGAGGATCGAGATCTCGATCCCGC
GAAATTAATACGACTCACTATAGGGGAATTGTGAGCGGATAACAATTCCCCTCTAGAAATAATTTTGTTT
AACTTTAAGAAGGAGATATACCATGGCCAAATTTGTTATTCGTCCGGCAACCGCAGCAGATTGTAGCGAT
ATTCTGCGTCTGATTAAAGAACTGGCCAAATACGAGTATATGGAAGAACAGGTTATCCTGACCGAAAAAG
ATCTGCTGGAAGATGGTTTTGGTGAACATCCGTTTTATCATTGTCTGGTTGCAGAAGTTCCGAAAGAACA
TTGGACACCGGAAGGTCATAGCATTGTTGGTTTTGCCATGTACTATTTCACCTATGATCCGTGGATTGGC
AAACTGCTGTATCTGGAAGATTTCTTTGTGATGAGCGATTATCGCGGTTTTGGTATTGGTTCCGAAATTC
TGAAAAATCTGAGCCAGGTTGCAATGCGTTGTCGTTGTAGCAGCATGCATTTTCTGGTGGCCGAATGGAA
TGAACCGAGCATTAATTTCTATAAACGTCGTGGTGCAAGCGATCTGAGCAGCGAAGAAGGTTGGCGTCTG
TTTAAAATCGATAAAGAATACCTGCTGAAAATGGCCACCGAAGAACTCGAGCACCACCACCACCACCACT
GAGATCCGGCTGCTAACAAAGCCCGAAAGGAAGCTGAGTTGGCTGCTGCCACCGCTGAGCAATAACTAGC
ATAACCCCTTGGGGCCTCTAAACGGGTCTTGAGGGGTTTTTTGCTGAAAGGAGGAACTATATCCGGATTG
GCGAATGGG
[124 nt withheld, positions 3300-3423]
C
[91 nt withheld, positions 3425-3515]
A
[49 nt withheld, positions 3517-3565]
CCTTTGACGTTGGAGTCCACGTTCTTT
[37 nt withheld, positions 3593-3629]
ACCCTATCTCGGTCTATTCTTTTGATTTATAAGGGATTTTGCCGATTTCGGCCTATTGGTTAAAAAATGA
GCTGATTTAACAAAAATTTAACGCGAATTTTAACAAAATATTAACGCTTACAATTTAGGTGGCACTTTTC
GGGGAAATGTGCGCGGAACCCCTATTTGTTTATTTTTCTAAATACATTCAAATATGTATCCGCTCATGAA
TTAATTCTTAGAAAAACTCATCGAGCATCAAATGAAACTGCAATTTATTCATATCAGGATTATCAATACC
ATATTTTTGAAAAAGCCGTTTCTGTAATGAAGGAGAAAACTCACCGAGGCAGTTCCATAGGATGGCAAGA
TCCTGGTATCGGTCTGCGATTCCGACTCGTCCAACATCAATACAACCTATTAATTTCCCCTCGTCAAAAA
TAAGGTTATCAAGTGAGAAATCACCATGAGTGACGACTGAATCCGGTGAGAATGGCAAAAGTTTATGCAT
TTCTTTCCAGACTTGTTCAACAGGCCAGCCATTACGCTCGTCATCAAAATCACTCGCATCAACCAAACCG
TTATTCATTCGTGATTGCGCCTGAGCGAGACGAAATACGCGATCGCTGTTAAAAGGACAATTACAAACAG
GAATCGAATGCAACCGGCGCAGGAACACTGCCAGCGCATCAACAATATTTTCACCTGAATCAGGATATTC
TTCTAATACCTGGAATGCTGTTTTCCCGGGGATCGCAGTGGTGAGTAACCATGCATCATCAGGAGTACGG
ATAAAATGCTTGATGGTCGGAAGAGGCATAAATTCCGTCAGCCAGTTTAGTCTGACCATCTCATCTGTAA
CATCATTGGCAACGCTACCTTTGCCATGTTTCAGAAACAACTCTGGCGCATCGGGCTTCCCATACAATCG
ATAGATTGTCGCACCTGATTGCCCGACATTATCGCGAGCCCATTTATACCCATATAAATCAGCATCCATG
TTGGAATTTAATCGCGGCCTAGAGCAAGACGTTTCCCGTTGAATATGGCTCATAACACCCCTTGTATTAC
TGTTTATGTAAGCAGACAGTTTTATTGTTCATGACCAAAATCCCTTAACGTGAGTTTTCGTTCCACTGAG
CGTCAGACCCCGTAGAAAAGATCAAAGGATCTTCTTGAGATCCTTTTTTTCTGCGCGTAATCTGCTGCTT
GCAAACAAAAAAACCACCGCTACCAGCGGTGGTTTGTTTGCCGGATCAAGAGCTACCAACTCTTTTTCCG
AAGGTAACTGGCTTCAGCAGAGCGCAGATACCAAATACTGTCCTTCTAGTGTAGCCGTAGTTAGGCCACC
ACTTCAAGAACTCTGTAGCACCGCCTACATACCTCGCTCTGCTAATCCTGTTACCAGTGGCTGCTGCCAG
TGGCGATAAGTCGTGTCTTACCGGGTTGGACTCAAGACGATAGTTACCGGATAAGGCGCAGCGGTCGGGC
TGAACGGGGGGTTCGTGCACACAGCCCAGCTTGGAGCGAACGACCTACACCGAACTGAGATACCTACAGC
GTGAGCTATGAGAAAGCGCCACGCTTCCCGAAGGGAGAAAGGCGGACAGGTATCCGGTAAGCGGCAGGGT
CGGAACAGGAGAGCGCACGAGGGAGCTTCCAGGGGGAAACGCCTGGTATCTTTATAGTCCTGTCGGGTTT
CGCCACCTCTGACTTGAGCGTCGATTTTTGTGATGCTCGTCAGGGGGGCGGAGCCTATGGAAAAACGCCA
GCAACGCGGCCTTTTTACGGTTCCTGGCCTTTTGCTGGCCTTTTGCTCACATGTTCTTTCCTGCGTTATC
CCCTGATTCTGTGGATAACCGTATTACCGCCTTTGAGTGAGCTGATACCGCTCGCCGCAGCCGAACGACC
GAGCGCAGCGAGTCAGTGAGCGAGGAAGCGGAAGAGCGCCTGATGCGGTATTTTCTCCTTACGCATCTGT
GCGGTATTTCACACCGCAATGGTGCACTCTCAGTACAATCTGCTCTGATGCCGCATAGTTAAGCCAGTAT
ACACTCCGCTATCGCTACGTGACTGGGTCATGGCTGCGCCCCGACACCCGCCAACACCCGCTGACGCGCC
CTGACGGGCTTGT
Features (pLannotate 1.2.2; 19 found; start..end, strand, type, name):
     57..248     -  CDS            rop: Rop protein, which maintains plasmids at low copy number; rop
    265..645     +  CDS            YPB1_ECOLX: Protein predicted: Swiss-Prot protein existence level 4. From Escherichia coli.
    717..1008    -  CDS            TcR (fragment): tetracycline efflux protein; tet; confers resistance to tetracycline
   1023..1044    -  protein_bind   CAP binding site: CAP binding activates transcription in the presence of cAMP. E. coli catabolite activator protein
   1057..2139    -  CDS            lacI: lac repressor; lacI; The lac repressor binds to the lac operator to inhibit transcription in E. coli. This inhibition can be relieved by adding lactose or isopropyl-β-D-thiogalactopyranoside (IPTG).
   2140..2217    -  promoter       lacI promoter: lacI
   2225..2504    -  CDS            TcR (fragment): tetracycline efflux protein; tet; confers resistance to tetracycline
   2526..2544    +  promoter       T7 promoter: promoter for bacteriophage T7 RNA polymerase
   2545..2569    +  protein_bind   lac operator: The lac repressor binds to the lac operator to inhibit transcription in E. coli. This inhibition can be relieved by adding lactose or isopropyl-β-D-thiogalactopyranoside (IPTG). lac repressor encoded by lacI
   2584..2606    +  RBS            RBS: efficient ribosome binding site from bacteriophage T7 gene 10 (Olins and Rangwala, 1989)
   2613..3125    +  CDS            SAT1: SAT1_HUMAN - Also known as SAT. Experimental evidence at protein level: Swiss-Prot protein existence level 1. Enzyme which catalyzes the acetylation of polyamines (PubMed:15283699, PubMed:16455797, PubMed:17516632). Substrate specificity: norspermidine = spermidine >> spermine > N(1)- acetylspermine > putrescine (PubMed:17516632). This highly regulated enzyme allows a fine attenuation of the intracellular concentration of polyamines (PubMed:16455797). Also involved in the regulation of polyamine transport out of cells (PubMed:16455797). Acts on 1,3- diaminopropane, 1,5-diaminopentane, putresci
   3132..3149    +  CDS            9xHis (fragment): 9xHis affinity tag
   3159..3208    +  CDS            SET1 (fragment): solubility-enhancement tag derived from T7 phage gene 10B
   3216..3263    +  terminator     T7 terminator: transcription terminator for bacteriophage T7 RNA polymerase
   3300..3728    +  rep_origin     f1 ori (sequence partly withheld): f1 bacteriophage origin of replication; arrow indicates direction of (+) strand synthesis
   3781..3838    +  promoter       AmpR promoter (fragment): bla
   3847..4662    -  CDS            KanR: aminoglycoside phosphotransferase; aph(3')-Ia; confers resistance to kanamycin in bacteria or G418 (Geneticin®) in eukaryotes
   4784..5372    +  rep_origin     ori: high-copy-number ColE1/pMB1/pBR322/pUC origin of replication
   5558..5697    -  misc_feature   bom: basis of mobility region from pBR322
