[The description below was written by a language model from this plasmid's Addgene catalogue record and pLannotate feature annotations shown in this document.]
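Description:
pET28_Human_SAT1_Cterm_His is a bacterial expression plasmid built on the pET28a backbone for producing human spermidine/spermine N1-acetyltransferase 1 (SSAT1, encoded by SAT1) in E. coli for protein purification. The 5.7 kb plasmid replicates from a ColE1/pBR322-type origin, accompanied by the rop gene and the bom mobility region. The catalogue lists it as high copy, although rop normally moderates copy number. Selection is by kanamycin through the aph(3')-Ia aminoglycoside phosphotransferase gene. An f1 origin is also present, which allows single-stranded DNA production. The short tetracycline-resistance fragments, the AmpR promoter fragment and the predicted E. coli ORF in the annotation appear to be backbone remnants rather than functional parts.

The unmutated human SAT1 coding sequence was inserted by Gibson assembly downstream of a T7 promoter, a lac operator and the T7 gene 10 ribosome binding site, and it is followed by the T7 terminator. The plasmid-borne lacI gene supplies lac repressor, which binds the operator and keeps transcription off until IPTG is added. Expression therefore requires a host that provides T7 RNA polymerase. The open reading frame is followed almost directly by a short histidine tract, annotated as a fragment of a 9xHis tag but matching in length the C-terminal 6xHis tag in the catalogue entry, which permits immobilised metal affinity purification. A small downstream match to a T7 gene 10B-derived solubility tag sits just before the terminator and is probably backbone sequence rather than part of the fusion, though the record does not settle this. SSAT1 acetylates polyamines such as spermidine and spermine, so the purified enzyme would suit in vitro studies of that activity.
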