Addgene plasmid #220487: pET28_Human_SAT1_Cterm_His
Purpose: heterologous expression of SSAT1 for protein purification
Depositing lab: Emily Balskus. Depositing organization: Harvard University. Publication: A metabolomics pipeline highlights microbial metabolism in bloodstream infections. Mayers JR, Varon J, Zhou RR, Daniel-Ivad M, Beaulieu C, Bholse A, Glasser NR, Lichtenauer FM, Ng J, Vera MP, Huttenhower C, Perrella MA, Clish CB, Zhao SD, Baron RM, Balskus EP. Cell. 2024 Jun 11:S0092-8674(24)00579-8. doi: 10.1016/j.cell.2024.05.035. PubMed 38885650.
Backbone
  Vector backbone: pET28a
  Vector type: Bacterial Expression
Growth in bacteria
  Bacterial resistance: Kanamycin, 50 μg/mL
  Growth temperature: 37°C
  Growth strain: DH5alpha
  Copy number: High Copy
Gene/Insert
  Gene/Insert name: SSAT1
  Species: H. sapiens (human)
  Mutation: none
  Entrez Gene: SAT1 (a.k.a. DC21, KFSD, KFSDX, SAT, SSAT, SSAT-1)
  Tag / fusion protein: 6xHs (C terminal on insert)
  Cloning method: Gibson Cloning
Terms and licenses: Academic/Nonprofit Terms; Industry Terms: Not Available to Industry
How to cite: pET28_Human_SAT1_Cterm_His was a gift from Emily Balskus (Addgene plasmid # 220487 ; http://n2t.net/addgene:220487 ; RRID:Addgene_220487)
